Addgene plasmid #35441: pRSII306
Purpose: (Empty Backbone)
Depositing lab: Steven Haase. Depositing organization: Duke University. Publication: New and Redesigned pRS Plasmid Shuttle Vectors for Genetic Manipulation of Saccharomycescerevisiae. Chee MK, Haase SB. G3 (Bethesda). 2012 May;2(5):515-26. Epub 2012 May 1. 10.1534/g3.111.001917 PubMed 22670222.
Backbone
  Vector backbone: pRS30x
  Backbone manufacturer: Stratagene
  Backbone size (bp): 4367
  Vector type: Yeast integrating vector
  Selectable markers: URA3
Growth in bacteria
  Bacterial resistance: Ampicillin, 100 μg/mL
  Growth temperature: 37°C
  Growth strain: DH5alpha
  Copy number: High Copy
Gene/Insert
  Cloning method: Restriction Enzyme
  Sequencing primers: 5′ M13 Forward, T7; 3′ M13 Reverse
Resource information
  A portion of this plasmid was derived from a plasmid made by: Daniel J. Lew, Duke University Medical Center
Terms and licenses: Academic/Nonprofit Terms; Industry Terms: Not Available to Industry
Depositor comments: URA3 has been modified to remove ApaI and PstI sites without altering the amino acid sequence of the Ura3 protein.
How to cite: pRSII306 was a gift from Steven Haase (Addgene plasmid # 35441 ; http://n2t.net/addgene:35441 ; RRID:Addgene_35441)
