[The description below was written by a language model from this plasmid's Addgene catalogue record and pLannotate feature annotations shown in this document.]
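Description:
pRSII306 is an empty yeast integrating shuttle vector of 4,367 bp, a redesigned member of the pRS30x series used for genetic manipulation of Saccharomyces cerevisiae. It carries no insert. In E. coli it is maintained at high copy through a ColE1/pUC-type origin and selected with ampicillin via the β-lactamase gene under its own promoter. An f1 phage origin is also present, which allows production of single-stranded DNA. The feature table shows no yeast replication origin or centromere, consistent with its classification as an integrating vector: stable transformants arise only when the plasmid recombines into the yeast genome, typically after linearisation within a region of homology.

The yeast marker is URA3, expressed from its native promoter. It encodes orotidine-5'-phosphate decarboxylase, which complements uracil auxotrophy and can be counterselected with 5-fluoroorotic acid, making it useful for pop-in/pop-out style manipulations. According to the depositor, this URA3 copy was silently recoded to eliminate ApaI and PstI sites without changing the Ura3 protein sequence, which presumably keeps those enzymes available for cloning elsewhere in the plasmid. The cloning region is the pBluescript-type polylinker, flanked by T7 and T3 promoters and embedded in a lacZα fragment downstream of the lac promoter, operator and CAP site, an arrangement normally used for blue/white screening. M13 forward and reverse and T7 primer sites serve for sequencing inserts. Short annotated fragments of bom, rop and lacI are residual backbone sequences rather than functional elements. The vector is intended for restriction-enzyme cloning of yeast sequences or expression cassettes for chromosomal integration.
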