Features (pLannotate 1.2.2; 17 found; start..end, strand, type, name):
    137..186     +  misc_feature   bom (fragment): basis of mobility region from pBR322
    194..409     +  promoter       URA3 promoter: S. cerevisiae URA3
    410..1213    +  CDS            URA3: orotidine-5'-phosphate decarboxylase, required for uracil biosynthesis; S. cerevisiae URA3; yeast auxotrophic marker, counterselectable with 5-fluoroorotic acid (5-FOA)
   1292..1341    +  misc_feature   bom (fragment): basis of mobility region from pBR322
   1369..1797    -  rep_origin     f1 ori (sequence partly withheld): f1 bacteriophage origin of replication; arrow indicates direction of (+) strand synthesis
   1801..1958    -  CDS            lacZα (fragment): LacZα fragment of β-galactosidase; lacZ fragment
   1961..1979    +  promoter       T7 promoter: promoter for bacteriophage T7 RNA polymerase
   1988..2095    +  misc_feature   MCS: pBluescript multiple cloning site
   2107..2125    -  promoter       T3 promoter: promoter for bacteriophage T3 RNA polymerase
   2170..2186    -  protein_bind   lac operator: The lac repressor binds to the lac operator to inhibit transcription in E. coli. This inhibition can be relieved by adding lactose or isopropyl-β-D-thiogalactopyranoside (IPTG). lac repressor encoded by lacI
   2194..2224    -  promoter       lac promoter: promoter for the E. coli lac operon
   2239..2260    -  protein_bind   CAP binding site: CAP binding activates transcription in the presence of cAMP. E. coli catabolite activator protein
   2273..2365    -  CDS            lacI (fragment): lac repressor; lacI; The lac repressor binds to the lac operator to inhibit transcription in E. coli. This inhibition can be relieved by adding lactose or isopropyl-β-D-thiogalactopyranoside (IPTG).
   2548..3136    -  rep_origin     ori: high-copy-number ColE1/pMB1/pBR322/pUC origin of replication
   3307..4167    -  CDS            AmpR: β-lactamase; bla; confers resistance to ampicillin, carbenicillin, and related antibiotics
   4168..4272    -  promoter       AmpR promoter: bla
   4367..35      +  CDS            rop (fragment) (across the origin): Rop protein, which maintains plasmids at low copy number; rop
>Addgene plasmid #35441 | pRSII306 | depositor full sequence | sequence record 49259 | pRSII306 sequence 4367 bps
TCGCGCGTTTCGGTGATGACGGTGAAAACCTCTGACACATGCAGCTCCCGGAGACGGTCACAGCTTGTCT
GTAAGCGGATGCCGGGAGCAGACAAGCCCGTCAGGGCGCGTCAGCGGGTGTTGGCGGGTGTCGGGGCTGG
CTTAACTATGCGGCATCAGAGCAGATTGTACTGAGAGTGCACCATACCACCTTTTCAATTCATCATTTTT
TTTTTATTCTTTTTTTTGATTTCGGTTTCCTTGAAATTTTTTTGATTCGGTAATCTCCGAACAGAAGGAA
GAACGAAGGAAGGAGCACAGACTTAGATTGGTATATATACGCATATGTAGTGTTGAAGAAACATGAAATT
GCCCAGTATTCTTAACCCAACTGCACAGAACAAAAACATGCAGGAAACGAAGATAAATCATGTCGAAAGC
TACATATAAGGAACGTGCTGCTACTCATCCTAGTCCTGTTGCTGCCAAGCTATTTAATATCATGCACGAA
AAGCAAACAAACTTGTGTGCTTCATTGGATGTTCGTACCACCAAGGAATTACTGGAGTTAGTTGAAGCAT
TAGGTCCCAAAATTTGTTTACTAAAAACACATGTGGATATCTTGACTGATTTTTCCATGGAGGGCACAGT
TAAGCCGCTAAAGGCATTATCCGCCAAGTACAATTTTTTACTCTTCGAAGACAGAAAATTTGCTGACATT
GGTAATACAGTCAAATTGCAGTACTCTGCGGGTGTATACAGAATAGCAGAATGGGCAGACATTACGAATG
CACACGGTGTGGTGGGACCAGGTATTGTTAGCGGTTTGAAGCAGGCGGCAGAAGAAGTAACAAAGGAACC
TAGAGGCCTTTTGATGTTAGCAGAATTGTCATGCAAGGGCTCCCTATCTACTGGAGAATATACTAAGGGT
ACTGTTGACATTGCGAAGAGCGACAAAGATTTTGTTATCGGCTTTATTGCTCAAAGAGACATGGGTGGAA
GAGATGAAGGTTACGATTGGTTGATTATGACACCCGGTGTGGGTTTAGATGACAAGGGAGACGCATTGGG
TCAACAGTATAGAACCGTGGATGATGTGGTCTCTACAGGATCTGACATTATTATTGTTGGAAGAGGACTA
TTTGCAAAGGGAAGGGATGCTAAGGTAGAGGGTGAACGTTACAGAAAAGCAGGCTGGGAAGCATATTTGA
GAAGATGCGGCCAGCAAAACTAAAAAACTGTATTATAAGTAAATGCATGTATACTAAACTCACAAATTAG
AGCTTCAATTTAATTATATCAGTTATTACCCTGCGGTGTGAAATACCGCACAGATGCGTAAGGAGAAAAT
ACCGCATCAGGAAATTGTAAGCGTTAATATTTTGTTAAAATTCGCGTTAAATTTTTGTTAAATCAGCTCA
TTTTTTAACCAATAGGCCGAAATCGGCAAAATCCCTTATAAATCAAAAGAATAGACCGAGATAGGGT
[37 nt withheld, positions 1468-1504]
AAAGAACGTGGACTCCAACGTCAAAGG
[49 nt withheld, positions 1532-1580]
T
[91 nt withheld, positions 1582-1672]
G
[124 nt withheld, positions 1674-1797]
CCATTCGCCATTCAGGCTGCGCAACTGTTGGGAAGGGCGATCGGTGCGGGCCTCTTCGCTATTACGCCAG
CTGGCGAAAGGGGGATGTGCTGCAAGGCGATTAAGTTGGGTAACGCCAGGGTTTTCCCAGTCACGACGTT
GTAAAACGACGGCCAGTGAATTGTAATACGACTCACTATAGGGCGAATTGGAGCTCCACCGCGGTGGCGG
CCGCTCTAGAACTAGTGGATCCCCCGGGCTGCAGGAATTCGATATCAAGCTTATCGATACCGTCGACCTC
GAGGGGGGGCCCGGTACCAGCTTTTGTTCCCTTTAGTGAGGGTTAATTTCGAGCTTGGCGTAATCATGGT
CATAGCTGTTTCCTGTGTGAAATTGTTATCCGCTCACAATTCCACACAACATACGAGCCGGAAGCATAAA
GTGTAAAGCCTGGGGTGCCTAATGAGTGAGCTAACTCACATTAATTGCGTTGCGCTCACTGCCCGCTTTC
CAGTCGGGAAACCTGTCGTGCCAGCTGCATTAATGAATCGGCCAACGCGCGGGGAGAGGCGGTTTGCGTA
TTGGGCGCTCTTCCGCTTCCTCGCTCACTGACTCGCTGCGCTCGGTCGTTCGGCTGCGGCGAGCGGTATC
AGCTCACTCAAAGGCGGTAATACGGTTATCCACAGAATCAGGGGATAACGCAGGAAAGAACATGTGAGCA
AAAGGCCAGCAAAAGGCCAGGAACCGTAAAAAGGCCGCGTTGCTGGCGTTTTTCCATAGGCTCCGCCCCC
CTGACGAGCATCACAAAAATCGACGCTCAAGTCAGAGGTGGCGAAACCCGACAGGACTATAAAGATACCA
GGCGTTTCCCCCTGGAAGCTCCCTCGTGCGCTCTCCTGTTCCGACCCTGCCGCTTACCGGATACCTGTCC
GCCTTTCTCCCTTCGGGAAGCGTGGCGCTTTCTCATAGCTCACGCTGTAGGTATCTCAGTTCGGTGTAGG
TCGTTCGCTCCAAGCTGGGCTGTGTGCACGAACCCCCCGTTCAGCCCGACCGCTGCGCCTTATCCGGTAA
CTATCGTCTTGAGTCCAACCCGGTAAGACACGACTTATCGCCACTGGCAGCAGCCACTGGTAACAGGATT
AGCAGAGCGAGGTATGTAGGCGGTGCTACAGAGTTCTTGAAGTGGTGGCCTAACTACGGCTACACTAGAA
GAACAGTATTTGGTATCTGCGCTCTGCTGAAGCCAGTTACCTTCGGAAAAAGAGTTGGTAGCTCTTGATC
CGGCAAACAAACCACCGCTGGTAGCGGTGGTTTTTTTGTTTGCAAGCAGCAGATTACGCGCAGAAAAAAA
GGATCTCAAGAAGATCCTTTGATCTTTTCTACGGGGTCTGACGCTCAGTGGAACGAAAACTCACGTTAAG
GGATTTTGGTCATGAGATTATCAAAAAGGATCTTCACCTAGATCCTTTTAAATTAAAAATGAAGTTTTAA
ATCAATCTAAAGTATATATGAGTAAACTTGGTCTGACAGTTACCAATGCTTAATCAGTGAGGCACCTATC
TCAGCGATCTGTCTATTTCGTTCATCCATAGTTGCCTGACTCCCCGTCGTGTAGATAACTACGATACGGG
AGGGCTTACCATCTGGCCCCAGTGCTGCAATGATACCGCGAGACCCACGCTCACCGGCTCCAGATTTATC
AGCAATAAACCAGCCAGCCGGAAGGGCCGAGCGCAGAAGTGGTCCTGCAACTTTATCCGCCTCCATCCAG
TCTATTAATTGTTGCCGGGAAGCTAGAGTAAGTAGTTCGCCAGTTAATAGTTTGCGCAACGTTGTTGCCA
TTGCTACAGGCATCGTGGTGTCACGCTCGTCGTTTGGTATGGCTTCATTCAGCTCCGGTTCCCAACGATC
AAGGCGAGTTACATGATCCCCCATGTTGTGCAAAAAAGCGGTTAGCTCCTTCGGTCCTCCGATCGTTGTC
AGAAGTAAGTTGGCCGCAGTGTTATCACTCATGGTTATGGCAGCACTGCATAATTCTCTTACTGTCATGC
CATCCGTAAGATGCTTTTCTGTGACTGGTGAGTACTCAACCAAGTCATTCTGAGAATAGTGTATGCGGCG
ACCGAGTTGCTCTTGCCCGGCGTCAATACGGGATAATACCGCGCCACATAGCAGAACTTTAAAAGTGCTC
ATCATTGGAAAACGTTCTTCGGGGCGAAAACTCTCAAGGATCTTACCGCTGTTGAGATCCAGTTCGATGT
AACCCACTCGTGCACCCAACTGATCTTCAGCATCTTTTACTTTCACCAGCGTTTCTGGGTGAGCAAAAAC
AGGAAGGCAAAATGCCGCAAAAAAGGGAATAAGGGCGACACGGAAATGTTGAATACTCATACTCTTCCTT
TTTCAATATTATTGAAGCATTTATCAGGGTTATTGTCTCATGAGCGGATACATATTTGAATGTATTTAGA
AAAATAAACAAATAGGGGTTCCGCGCACATTTCCCCGAAAAGTGCCACCTGACGTCTAAGAAACCATTAT
TATCATGACATTAACCTATAAAAATAGGCGTATCACGAGGCCCTTTCGTC
