>Addgene plasmid #35441 | pRSII306 | addgene partial sequence | sequence record 53686 | pRSII-F1 5'-CGGCATCAGAGCAGATTGTAC-3'
ATTCATCATTTTTTTTTTATTCTTTTTTTTGATTTCGGTTTCCTTGAAATTTTTTTGATTCGGTAATCTC
CGAACAGAAGGAAGAACGAAGGAAGGAGCACAGACTTAGATTGGTATATATACGCATATGTAGTGTTGAA
GAAACATGAAATTGCCCAGTATTCTTAACCCAACTGCACAGAACAAAAACATGCAGGAAACGAAGATAAA
TCATGTCGAAAGCTACATATAAGGAACGTGCTGCTACTCATCCTAGTCCTGTTGCTGCCAAGCTATTTAA
TATCATGCACGAAAAGCAAACAAACTTGTGTGCTTCATTGGATGTTCGTACCACCAAGGAATTACTGGAG
TTAGTTGAAGCATTAGGTCCCAAAATTTGTTTACTAAAAACACATGTGGATATCTTGACTGATTTTTCCA
TGGAGGGCACAGTTAAGCCGCTAAAGGCATTATCCGCCAAGTACAATTTTTTACTCTTCGAAGACAGAAA
ATTTGCTGACATTGGTAATACAGTCAAATTGCAGTACTCTGCGGGTGTATACAGAATAGCAGAATGGGCA
GACATTACGAATGCACACGGTGTGGTGGGACCAGGTATTGTTAGCGGTTTGAAGCAGGCGGCAGAAGAAG
TAACAAAGGAACCTAGAGGCCTTTTGATGTTAGCAGAATTGTCATGCAAGGGCTCCCTATCTACTGGAGA
ATATACTAAGGGTACTGTTGACATTGCGAAGAGCGACAAAGATTTTGTTATCGGCTTTATTGCTCAAAGA
GACATGGGTGGAAGAGATGAAGGTTACGATTGGTTGATTATGACACCCGGTGTGGGTTTAGATGACA
