>Addgene plasmid #35441 | pRSII306 | addgene partial sequence | sequence record 53687 | pGEX3
AGGGCCTCGTGATACGCCTATTTTTATAGGTTAATGTCATGATAATAATGGTTTCTTAGACGTCAGGTGG
CACTTTTCGGGGAAATGTGCGCGGAACCCCTATTTGTTTATTTTTCTAAATACATTCAAATATGTATCCG
CTCATGAGACAATAACCCTGATAAATGCTTCAATAATATTGAAAAAGGAAGAGTATGAGTATTCAACATT
TCCGTGTCGCCCTTATTCCCTTTTTTGCGGCATTTTGCCTTCCTGTTTTTGCTCACCCAGAAACGCTGGT
GAAAGTAAAAGATGCTGAAGATCAGTTGGGTGCACGAGTGGGTTACATCGAACTGGATCTCAACAGCGGT
AAGATCCTTGAGAGTTTTCGCCCCGAAGAACGTTTTCCAATGATGAGCACTTTTAAAGTTCTGCTATGTG
GCGCGGTATTATCCCGTATTGACGCCGGGCAAGAGCAACTCGGTCGCCGCATACACTATTCTCAGAATGA
CTTGGTTGAGTACTCACCAGTCACAGAAAAGCATCTTACGGATGGCATGACAGTAAGAGAATTATGCAGT
GCTGCCATAACCATGAGTGATAACACTGCGGCCAACTTACTTCTGACAACGATCGGAGGACCGAAGGAGC
TAACCGCTTTTTTGCACAACATGGGGGATCATGTAACTCGCCTTGATCGTTGGGAACCGGAGCTGAATGA
AGCCATACCAAACGACGAGCGTGACACCACGATGCCTGTAGCAATGGCAACAACGTTGCGCAAACTATTA
ACTGGCGAACTACTTACTCTAGCTTCC
