>Addgene plasmid #35441 | pRSII306 | addgene partial sequence | sequence record 54337 | M13_pUC_rev
ATTAACCCTCACTAAAGGGAACAAAAGCTGGTACCGGGCCCCCCCTCGAGGTCGACGGTATCGATAAGCT
TGATATCGAATTCCTGCAGCCCGGGGGATCCACTAGTTCTAGAGCGGCCGCCACCGCGGTGGAGCTCCAA
TTCGCCCTATAGTGAGTCGTATTACAATTCACTGGCCGTCGTTTTACAACGTCGTGACTGGGAAAACCCT
GGCGTTACCCAACTTAATCGCCTTGCAGCACATCCCCCTTTCGCCAGCTGGCGTAATAGCGAAGAGGCCC
GCACCGATCGCCCTTCCCAACAGTTGCGCAGCCTGAATGGCGAATGG
[124 nt withheld, positions 328-451]
C
[91 nt withheld, positions 453-543]
A
[49 nt withheld, positions 545-593]
CCTTTGACGTTGGAGTCCACGTTCTTT
[37 nt withheld, positions 621-657]
ACCCTATCTCGGTCTATTCTTTTGATTTATAAGGGATTTTGCCGATTTCGGCCTATTGGTTAAAAAATGA
GCTGATTTAACAAAAATTTAACGCGA
